Addgene plasmid #131646: ETV3_pet28a
Purpose: Bacterial expression of ETS gene ETV3
Depositing lab: Peter Hollenhorst. Depositing organization: Indiana University, Bloomington. Publication: Comparison of MAPK specificity across the ETS transcription factor family identifies a high-affinity ERK interaction required for ERG function in prostate cells. Selvaraj N, Kedage V, Hollenhorst PC. Cell Commun Signal. 2015 Feb 19;13:12. doi: 10.1186/s12964-015-0089-7. PubMed 25885538.
Backbone
  Vector backbone: pet28a
  Backbone manufacturer: EMD Biosciences
  Backbone size w/o insert (bp): 5369
  Vector type: Bacterial Expression
Growth in bacteria
  Bacterial resistance: Kanamycin, 50 μg/mL
  Growth temperature: 37°C
  Growth strain: DH5alpha
  Copy number: High Copy
Gene/Insert
  Gene/Insert name: ETV3 (alt names: PE1; PEP1)
  Species: H. sapiens (human)
  Insert size (bp): 432
  Entrez Gene: ETV3 (a.k.a. METS, PE-1, PE1)
  Tag / fusion protein: 6xHis (N terminal on backbone)
  Cloning method: Restriction Enzyme; 5′ cloning site Nde1 (unknown if destroyed); 3′ cloning site EcoR1 (unknown if destroyed)
  Sequencing primers: 5′ T7 Fwd
Terms and licenses: Academic/Nonprofit Terms; Industry Terms: Not Available to Industry
Depositor comments: insert equivalent to CDS in NM_005240
How to cite: ETV3_pet28a was a gift from Peter Hollenhorst (Addgene plasmid # 131646 ; http://n2t.net/addgene:131646 ; RRID:Addgene_131646)
