[The description below was written by a language model from this plasmid's Addgene catalogue record and pLannotate feature annotations shown in this document.]
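Description:
ETV3_pet28a is a bacterial expression plasmid built on the pET-28a backbone for producing the human ETS-family transcription factor ETV3 (also known as METS or PE1) in E. coli. The coding sequence was inserted by restriction cloning between the NdeI and EcoRI sites, placing it in frame with the backbone's N-terminal 6xHis tag and thrombin cleavage site, so the recombinant protein can be purified by metal-affinity chromatography and the tag removed if desired. A second His-tag sequence lies downstream of the insert in the vector; the record does not say whether it is translated, which depends on whether the insert keeps its stop codon.

Expression is driven by a T7 promoter with an adjacent lac operator and the T7 gene 10 ribosome binding site, and ends at the T7 terminator. The plasmid carries its own lacI gene, so transcription stays repressed until IPTG induction in a host that supplies T7 RNA polymerase. Propagation relies on a pBR322/ColE1-type origin accompanied by rop and the bom region, selection is by kanamycin resistance (KanR), and an f1 origin is also present. The short TcR, SET1 and capTEV annotations are fragmentary matches to backbone sequence rather than functional elements.

One discrepancy is worth noting. The catalogue lists the insert as 432 bp, but the sequenced plasmid is 6,863 nt and the ETV3 annotation spans about 1.5 kb, which is consistent with a longer ETV3 open reading frame added to the 5,369 bp backbone. The associated publication compared MAPK specificity across the ETS family, which suggests use as a source of purified ETV3 for in vitro biochemical assays.
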