Features (pLannotate 1.2.2; 21 found; start..end, strand, type, name):
     26..73      -  terminator     T7 terminator: transcription terminator for bacteriophage T7 RNA polymerase
     81..130     -  CDS            SET1 (fragment): solubility-enhancement tag derived from T7 phage gene 10B
    140..157     -  CDS            9xHis (fragment): 9xHis affinity tag
    202..1737    -  CDS            ETV3: ETV3_HUMAN - Also known as METS, PE1. Experimental evidence at protein level: Swiss-Prot protein existence level 1. Transcriptional repressor that contribute to growth arrest during terminal macrophage differentiation by repressing target genes involved in Ras-dependent proliferation. Represses MMP1 promoter activity. From Homo sapiens (Human).
   1741..1758    -  CDS            thrombin site: thrombin recognition and cleavage site
   1769..1785    -  CDS            capTEV™ (fragment): composite tag for in vivo biotinylation, TEV protease cleavage, and 6xHis tagging
   1804..1826    -  RBS            RBS: efficient ribosome binding site from bacteriophage T7 gene 10 (Olins and Rangwala, 1989)
   1841..1865    -  protein_bind   lac operator: The lac repressor binds to the lac operator to inhibit transcription in E. coli. This inhibition can be relieved by adding lactose or isopropyl-β-D-thiogalactopyranoside (IPTG). lac repressor encoded by lacI
   1866..1884    -  promoter       T7 promoter: promoter for bacteriophage T7 RNA polymerase
   1906..2185    +  CDS            TcR (fragment): tetracycline efflux protein; tet; confers resistance to tetracycline
   2193..2270    +  promoter       lacI promoter: lacI
   2271..3353    +  CDS            lacI: lac repressor; lacI; The lac repressor binds to the lac operator to inhibit transcription in E. coli. This inhibition can be relieved by adding lactose or isopropyl-β-D-thiogalactopyranoside (IPTG).
   3366..3387    +  protein_bind   CAP binding site: CAP binding activates transcription in the presence of cAMP. E. coli catabolite activator protein
   3402..3693    +  CDS            TcR (fragment): tetracycline efflux protein; tet; confers resistance to tetracycline
   3765..4145    -  CDS            YPB1_ECOLX: Protein predicted: Swiss-Prot protein existence level 4. From Escherichia coli.
   4162..4353    +  CDS            rop: Rop protein, which maintains plasmids at low copy number; rop
   4455..4594    +  misc_feature   bom: basis of mobility region from pBR322
   4780..5368    -  rep_origin     ori: high-copy-number ColE1/pMB1/pBR322/pUC origin of replication
   5490..6305    +  CDS            KanR: aminoglycoside phosphotransferase; aph(3')-Ia; confers resistance to kanamycin in bacteria or G418 (Geneticin®) in eukaryotes
   6314..6371    -  promoter       AmpR promoter (fragment): bla
   6424..6852    -  rep_origin     f1 ori (sequence partly withheld): f1 bacteriophage origin of replication; arrow indicates direction of (+) strand synthesis
>Addgene plasmid #131646 | ETV3_pet28a | addgene full sequence | sequence record 261771 | Addgene NGS Result
ATCCGGATATAGTTCCTCCTTTCAGCAAAAAACCCCTCAAGACCCGTTTAGAGGCCCCAAGGGGTTATGC
TAGTTATTGCTCAGCGGTGGCAGCAGCCAACTCAGCTTCCTTTCGGGCTTTGTTAGCAGCCGGATCTCAG
TGGTGGTGGTGGTGGTGCTCGAGTGCGGCCGCAAGCTTGTCGACGGAGCTCGAATTCACTAAGCATCAGC
AGCTGCTGTTGCCAAGCCCTGGGGTCCTGACCCATTCCAGAGAAACTTGCCACTCTTGCTCAGCTCTCGG
GCTTCAGGGTCATCATTCCAGCGCCGCTTCAACCGAAGCTTGGGGGGCATCAGTGCATCTTCTTTCTTCT
CAGGTGCACTGGGCTCTTTGCCAGGCCTATCCTCACTGTCTTCAGTCACCTCCAGAGGTTCTCCACTTGG
GGTGCTAATGGGCACAGAGGGCCAGATGGGTGGTGCAGCAGGACGGGCAAAGATGGTGCCTTTTTCCTCT
TCAATGGTCCTGCTTGGCACAGTGCCCTCTTCTTGAGTGTGCTCCTCCTTCTCTCGTGCCGACTGCCTGA
GGCTCTCAGGATCCTTTTCAGAGGCAGGTTCCACCTTGATTCTTGGGGGAATAGAAGCCATGGTGGGCGT
GGTGACTGGTGCTGACTCCTCGCTGCTCTCAACCCTCTCCCGGTTCTTCCGCCCAACTGGTGGGGGCTGC
AGCTTGATGGAGAACTGAGTTGACTCCTCAGGATGCATTTGGCACTGCAGTGGTGGAACCATGAGCCCTG
GGTAACGGGGAAAAGTCCGAGGACTCAGATGGTAGTTGAACACAGAACAAGCTTGAGAATGAAGGTAGTG
TTTCATTTCCTCAGGGTTGAAGGAGAAGCAGCTGCTGCTGGTGAAAGGGCTCAGGCCTGGTGATGGGCTA
TAGGAGAAGATGGTGGGAGTCAGGGAGAGGGCTGGTGAAATGGGGACATTAAGGACACCTCCGCGGCCAG
GGATTGGAGAGACAGCGAAGGGACTGTGGGGGTCAGGGTACATCCCTGGCCTAGCAAACAGAGGAAGCAT
TATGTCAGGCTTGCGTTTCTGATGGCCAATCCCTCCTCCACCAATGGCATTCCTGGAGGACACGGGATCC
ACACCCCGGCGCCAGTCAGCAGCTGAGCCATCCTCCAGCTCTGAAAGCTCAGTCTTTCTATCAGTACCAT
TACTGGACTCCTGGCCAGAAGCAGTTAGGGAGCTAGCAGAGAACCGTCCCGGCTGCACATCATTGGTTGG
AGAATGGGTGTCCAGAGGTGGGAAATGGAACCGGGAAGAGGCTGTTGGCACTGGTGGTGCACTCTGAGGA
ACCACACCACTTGACCGAATGTTGATGAATGGGTAGTTGGGCATCACCAGCTTGTTGAAGTTAAATTTAT
AGGTAAATCTTTTCCCTTTTGTTTTATGAAGGATCCTCTTGTTGTAATAGTATCTGAGGGCCCGGCTCAG
CTTGTCATAATTCATCTGTGGTTTGCATTTCCTGCGGCCCCAGAGGCGGGCCACCTCATCTGGATCCTTG
ATGACAAATTCCCCGTACTCTCCCTGCTGCCAGGCGATGACATGGCGGAACTCTTCCTTCTGCAGCAGCT
CCAGGATGAAGTGCCACAGCTGGATCTGCCGGGAGCCTGGGGATGACTCTGTTTTGTAGGCCCAGTCAGG
AAACTGATACCCTCCACCTCCTTCTGGCTTTTCCACGATGCTACAGCCGGCTTTCATATGGCTGCCGCGC
GGCACCAGGCCGCTGCTGTGATGATGATGATGATGGCTGCTGCCCATGGTATATCTCCTTCTTAAAGTTA
AACAAAATTATTTCTAGAGGGGAATTGTTATCCGCTCACAATTCCCCTATAGTGAGTCGTATTAATTTCG
CGGGATCGAGATCTCGATCCTCTACGCCGGACGCATCGTGGCCGGCATCACCGGCGCCACAGGTGCGGTT
GCTGGCGCCTATATCGCCGACATCACCGATGGGGAAGATCGGGCTCGCCACTTCGGGCTCATGAGCGCTT
GTTTCGGCGTGGGTATGGTGGCAGGCCCCGTGGCCGGGGGACTGTTGGGCGCCATCTCCTTGCATGCACC
ATTCCTTGCGGCGGCGGTGCTCAACGGCCTCAACCTACTACTGGGCTGCTTCCTAATGCAGGAGTCGCAT
AAGGGAGAGCGTCGAGATCCCGGACACCATCGAATGGCGCAAAACCTTTCGCGGTATGGCATGATAGCGC
CCGGAAGAGAGTCAATTCAGGGTGGTGAATGTGAAACCAGTAACGTTATACGATGTCGCAGAGTATGCCG
GTGTCTCTTATCAGACCGTTTCCCGCGTGGTGAACCAGGCCAGCCACGTTTCTGCGAAAACGCGGGAAAA
AGTGGAAGCGGCGATGGCGGAGCTGAATTACATTCCCAACCGCGTGGCACAACAACTGGCGGGCAAACAG
TCGTTGCTGATTGGCGTTGCCACCTCCAGTCTGGCCCTGCACGCGCCGTCGCAAATTGTCGCGGCGATTA
AATCTCGCGCCGATCAACTGGGTGCCAGCGTGGTGGTGTCGATGGTAGAACGAAGCGGCGTCGAAGCCTG
TAAAGCGGCGGTGCACAATCTTCTCGCGCAACGCGTCAGTGGGCTGATCATTAACTATCCGCTGGATGAC
CAGGATGCCATTGCTGTGGAAGCTGCCTGCACTAATGTTCCGGCGTTATTTCTTGATGTCTCTGACCAGA
CACCCATCAACAGTATTATTTTCTCCCATGAAGACGGTACGCGACTGGGCGTGGAGCATCTGGTCGCATT
GGGTCACCAGCAAATCGCGCTGTTAGCGGGCCCATTAAGTTCTGTCTCGGCGCGTCTGCGTCTGGCTGGC
TGGCATAAATATCTCACTCGCAATCAAATTCAGCCGATAGCGGAACGGGAAGGCGACTGGAGTGCCATGT
CCGGTTTTCAACAAACCATGCAAATGCTGAATGAGGGCATCGTTCCCACTGCGATGCTGGTTGCCAACGA
TCAGATGGCGCTGGGCGCAATGCGCGCCATTACCGAGTCCGGGCTGCGCGTTGGTGCGGATATCTCGGTA
GTGGGATACGACGATACCGAAGACAGCTCATGTTATATCCCGCCGTTAACCACCATCAAACAGGATTTTC
GCCTGCTGGGGCAAACCAGCGTGGACCGCTTGCTGCAACTCTCTCAGGGCCAGGCGGTGAAGGGCAATCA
GCTGTTGCCCGTCTCACTGGTGAAAAGAAAAACCACCCTGGCGCCCAATACGCAAACCGCCTCTCCCCGC
GCGTTGGCCGATTCATTAATGCAGCTGGCACGACAGGTTTCCCGACTGGAAAGCGGGCAGTGAGCGCAAC
GCAATTAATGTAAGTTAGCTCACTCATTAGGCACCGGGATCTCGACCGATGCCCTTGAGAGCCTTCAACC
CAGTCAGCTCCTTCCGGTGGGCGCGGGGCATGACTATCGTCGCCGCACTTATGACTGTCTTCTTTATCAT
GCAACTCGTAGGACAGGTGCCGGCAGCGCTCTGGGTCATTTTCGGCGAGGACCGCTTTCGCTGGAGCGCG
ACGATGATCGGCCTGTCGCTTGCGGTATTCGGAATCTTGCACGCCCTCGCTCAAGCCTTCGTCACTGGTC
CCGCCACCAAACGTTTCGGCGAGAAGCAGGCCATTATCGCCGGCATGGCGGCCCCACGGGTGCGCATGAT
CGTGCTCCTGTCGTTGAGGACCCGGCTAGGCTGGCGGGGTTGCCTTACTGGTTAGCAGAATGAATCACCG
ATACGCGAGCGAACGTGAAGCGACTGCTGCTGCAAAACGTCTGCGACCTGAGCAACAACATGAATGGTCT
TCGGTTTCCGTGTTTCGTAAAGTCTGGAAACGCGGAAGTCAGCGCCCTGCACCATTATGTTCCGGATCTG
CATCGCAGGATGCTGCTGGCTACCCTGTGGAACACCTACATCTGTATTAACGAAGCGCTGGCATTGACCC
TGAGTGATTTTTCTCTGGTCCCGCCGCATCCATACCGCCAGTTGTTTACCCTCACAACGTTCCAGTAACC
GGGCATGTTCATCATCAGTAACCCGTATCGTGAGCATCCTCTCTCGTTTCATCGGTATCATTACCCCCAT
GAACAGAAATCCCCCTTACACGGAGGCATCAGTGACCAAACAGGAAAAAACCGCCCTTAACATGGCCCGC
TTTATCAGAAGCCAGACATTAACGCTTCTGGAGAAACTCAACGAGCTGGACGCGGATGAACAGGCAGACA
TCTGTGAATCGCTTCACGACCACGCTGATGAGCTTTACCGCAGCTGCCTCGCGCGTTTCGGTGATGACGG
TGAAAACCTCTGACACATGCAGCTCCCGGAGACGGTCACAGCTTGTCTGTAAGCGGATGCCGGGAGCAGA
CAAGCCCGTCAGGGCGCGTCAGCGGGTGTTGGCGGGTGTCGGGGCGCAGCCATGACCCAGTCACGTAGCG
ATAGCGGAGTGTATACTGGCTTAACTATGCGGCATCAGAGCAGATTGTACTGAGAGTGCACCATTGCGGT
GTGAAATACCGCACAGATGCGTAAGGAGAAAATACCGCATCAGGCGCTCTTCCGCTTCCTCGCTCACTGA
CTCGCTGCGCTCGGTCGTTCGGCTGCGGCGAGCGGTATCAGCTCACTCAAAGGCGGTAATACGGTTATCC
ACAGAATCAGGGGATAACGCAGGAAAGAACATGTGAGCAAAAGGCCAGCAAAAGGCCAGGAACCGTAAAA
AGGCCGCGTTGCTGGCGTTTTTCCATAGGCTCCGCCCCCCTGACGAGCATCACAAAAATCGACGCTCAAG
TCAGAGGTGGCGAAACCCGACAGGACTATAAAGATACCAGGCGTTTCCCCCTGGAAGCTCCCTCGTGCGC
TCTCCTGTTCCGACCCTGCCGCTTACCGGATACCTGTCCGCCTTTCTCCCTTCGGGAAGCGTGGCGCTTT
CTCATAGCTCACGCTGTAGGTATCTCAGTTCGGTGTAGGTCGTTCGCTCCAAGCTGGGCTGTGTGCACGA
ACCCCCCGTTCAGCCCGACCGCTGCGCCTTATCCGGTAACTATCGTCTTGAGTCCAACCCGGTAAGACAC
GACTTATCGCCACTGGCAGCAGCCACTGGTAACAGGATTAGCAGAGCGAGGTATGTAGGCGGTGCTACAG
AGTTCTTGAAGTGGTGGCCTAACTACGGCTACACTAGAAGGACAGTATTTGGTATCTGCGCTCTGCTGAA
GCCAGTTACCTTCGGAAAAAGAGTTGGTAGCTCTTGATCCGGCAAACAAACCACCGCTGGTAGCGGTGGT
TTTTTTGTTTGCAAGCAGCAGATTACGCGCAGAAAAAAAGGATCTCAAGAAGATCCTTTGATCTTTTCTA
CGGGGTCTGACGCTCAGTGGAACGAAAACTCACGTTAAGGGATTTTGGTCATGAACAATAAAACTGTCTG
CTTACATAAACAGTAATACAAGGGGTGTTATGAGCCATATTCAACGGGAAACGTCTTGCTCTAGGCCGCG
ATTAAATTCCAACATGGATGCTGATTTATATGGGTATAAATGGGCTCGCGATAATGTCGGGCAATCAGGT
GCGACAATCTATCGATTGTATGGGAAGCCCGATGCGCCAGAGTTGTTTCTGAAACATGGCAAAGGTAGCG
TTGCCAATGATGTTACAGATGAGATGGTCAGACTAAACTGGCTGACGGAATTTATGCCTCTTCCGACCAT
CAAGCATTTTATCCGTACTCCTGATGATGCATGGTTACTCACCACTGCGATCCCCGGGAAAACAGCATTC
CAGGTATTAGAAGAATATCCTGATTCAGGTGAAAATATTGTTGATGCGCTGGCAGTGTTCCTGCGCCGGT
TGCATTCGATTCCTGTTTGTAATTGTCCTTTTAACAGCGATCGCGTATTTCGTCTCGCTCAGGCGCAATC
ACGAATGAATAACGGTTTGGTTGATGCGAGTGATTTTGATGACGAGCGTAATGGCTGGCCTGTTGAACAA
GTCTGGAAAGAAATGCATAAACTTTTGCCATTCTCACCGGATTCAGTCGTCACTCATGGTGATTTCTCAC
TTGATAACCTTATTTTTGACGAGGGGAAATTAATAGGTTGTATTGATGTTGGACGAGTCGGAATCGCAGA
CCGATACCAGGATCTTGCCATCCTATGGAACTGCCTCGGTGAGTTTTCTCCTTCATTACAGAAACGGCTT
TTTCAAAAATATGGTATTGATAATCCTGATATGAATAAATTGCAGTTTCATTTGATGCTCGATGAGTTTT
TCTAAGAATTAATTCATGAGCGGATACATATTTGAATGTATTTAGAAAAATAAACAAATAGGGGTTCCGC
GCACATTTCCCCGAAAAGTGCCACCTAAATTGTAAGCGTTAATATTTTGTTAAAATTCGCGTTAAATTTT
TGTTAAATCAGCTCATTTTTTAACCAATAGGCCGAAATCGGCAAAATCCCTTATAAATCAAAAGAATAGA
CCGAGATAGGGT
[37 nt withheld, positions 6523-6559]
AAAGAACGTGGACTCCAACGTCAAAGG
[49 nt withheld, positions 6587-6635]
T
[91 nt withheld, positions 6637-6727]
G
[124 nt withheld, positions 6729-6852]
CCCATTCGCCA
